>Addgene plasmid #53700 | pMiR-HPV16-E1-m3 | addgene partial sequence | sequence record 90601 | TK-pA-R 5'-ttgtctccttccgtgtttca-3'
GGTGGGCGAAGAACTCCAGCATGAGATCCCCGCGCTGGAGGATCATCCAGCCGGCGTCCCGGAAAACGAT
TCCGAAGCCCAACCTTTCATAGAAGGCGGCGGTGGAATCGAAATCTCGTGATGGCAGGTTGGGCGTCGCT
TGGTCGGTCATTTTCTTCGAATCTAGATGCCGCGGCCGCTCATAATGTGTTAGTATTTTGTCCTGACACA
CATTTAAACGTTGGCAAAGAGTCTCCATCGTTTTCCTTGTCCTCGTCCTCGTGCAAACTTAATCTGGACC
ACGTCCTTGAGAAAAAGGATTTCCAGTTCTTATCATTAAGCTCATACACTGGATTTCCGTTTTCGTCAAA
TGGAAACTCATTAGGAAATGTAAACACCACCAATCTATTATGTAAATAAGGCCACCTAGAATCTGTACCA
GCATTAATGTTAGATGTAATTAATAATGGAGGGCATTTTAGTTGTACCAATGGTCTATGCTTTACATCCA
TAGAAACTAAATTTCCATCCAATGCATTTCTTAAATTGTCATCTATGTAGTTCCAACAGGGCACTGTAGC
ATCATCTAACATACCTATTTTGGCATCTGCTAATGGTTGTAACCAAAAATGGCTTTTAGAATTTACAAAA
CATATTACAGACCCTTGCAGAAATTTCATTAAACTCATACCAAATAATGATTTACCTGTGTTAGCTGCAC
CATATAGTAATATGCAATTTTTTTTAGGTATGCCTTGCAAAAATCTTTTTAATGCAGTTAAAAATGACAT
AAACTCTACACCTTGATACCTTAAAAACATAACAATTTGCTTCCAATCACCTCCATCATCTACCCTATCA
CATCTATATTTTATCCATTGACTCATACTCATAACATTTTTTTCTGCTCGTTTATAATGTCTACACATTG
TTGCACAATCCTTTACAATTTTTGCCTGTGAATTACTTTTTAGAAAGGCACTTGCATTACTATTAGTGTC
TGCCAATTGTGCATATTTATATGCAATTTCACTATCGTCTACTATG
