>Addgene plasmid #53700 | pMiR-HPV16-E1-m3 | addgene partial sequence | sequence record 90604 | CMV-F 5'-CGCAAATGGGCGGTAGGCGTG-3'
CTATATAAGCAGAGCTCGTTTAGTGAACCGTCAGAATTTTGTAATACGACTCACTATAGGGCGGCCGGGA
ATCGTCGACTGGATCCAGTACCGAGGAGATCTGCGCCGCGTTCGCCATGAGCGAGCTGATCAAGGAGAAC
ATGCACATGAAGCTGTACATGGAGGGCACCGTGAACAACCACCACTTCAAGTGCACATCCGAGGGCGAAG
GCAAGCCCTACGAGGGCACCCAGACCATGAAGATCAAGGTGGTCGAGGGCGGCCCTCTCCCCTTCGCCTT
CGACATCCTGGCTACCAGCTTCATGTACGGCAGCAAAGCCTTCATCAACCACACCCAGGGCATCCCCGAC
TTCTTTAAGCAGTCCTTCCCTGAGGGCTTCACATGGGAGAGAATCACCACATACGAAGACGGGGGCGTGC
TGACCGCTACCCAGGACACCAGCTTCCAGAACGGCTGCATCATCTACAACGTCAAGATCAACGGGGTGAA
CTTCCCATCCAACGGCCCTGTGATGCAGAAGAAAACACGCGGCTGGGAGGCCAACACCGAGATGCTGTAC
CCCGCTGACGGCGGCCTGAGAGGCCACAGCCAGATGGCCCTGAAGCTCGTGGGCGGGGGCTACCTGCACT
GCTCCTTCAAGACCACATACAGATCCAAGAAACCCGCTAAGAACCTCAAGATGCCCGGCTTCCACTTCGT
GGACCACAGACTGGAAAGAATCAAGGAGGCCGACAAAGAGACCTACGTCGAGCAGCACGAGATGGCTGTG
GCCAAGTACTGCGACCTCCCTAGCAAACTGGGGCACAGATCGCGTCCCTCGAGCAGAAACTCATCTCAGA
AGAGGATCTGGCAGCAAATGATATCCTGGATTACAAGGATGACGACGATAAGGTTTAAACGGCCGGCCGC
GGTCATAGCTGTTTCCTGAACAGATCCCGGGTGGCATCCCTGTGACCCCTCCCCAGTGCCTCTCCTGGCC
CTGGAAGTTGCCACTCCAGTGCCCACCAGCCTTGTCCTAATAAAATTAAGTTGCATCATTTTGTCTGACT
AGGTG
