>Addgene plasmid #53700 | pMiR-HPV16-E1-m3 | addgene partial sequence | sequence record 90606 | Fluc-F1 5'-AGAAGCTGCGCGGTGGTGTTGTG-3'
AGGTGCCTAAAGGACTGACCGGCAAGTTGGACGCCCGCAAGATCCGCGAGATTCTCATTAAGGCCAAGAA
GGGCGGAAAGATCGCCGTGTAACAATTGGCAGAGCTCAGAATTCAATGGGCCTACGATAATGACATAGTA
GACGATAGTGAAATTGCATATAAATATGCACAATTGGCAGACACTAATAGTAATGCAAGTGCCTTTCTAA
AAAGTAATTCACAGGCAAAAATTGTAAAGGATTGTGCAACAATGTGTAGACATTATAAACGAGCAGAAAA
AAATGTTATGAGTATGAGTCAATGGATAAAATATAGATGTGATAGGGTAGATGATGGAGGTGATTGGAAG
CAAATTGTTATGTTTTTAAGGTATCAAGGTGTAGAGTTTATGTCATTTTTAACTGCATTAAAAAGATTTT
TGCAAGGCATACCTAAAAAAAATTGCATATTACTATATGGTGCAGCTAACACAGGTAAATCATTATTTGG
TATGAGTTTAATGAAATTTCTGCAAGGGTCTGTAATATGTTTTGTAAATTCTAAAAGCCATTTTTGGTTA
CAACCATTAGCAGATGCCAAAATAGGTATGTTAGATGATGCTACAGTGCCCTGTTGGAACTACATAGATG
ACAATTTAAGAAATGCATTGGATGGAAATTTAGTTTCTATGGATGTAAAGCATAGACCATTGGTACAACT
AAAATGCCCTCCATTATTAATTACATCTAACATTAATGCTGGTACAGATTCTAGGTGGCCTTATTTACAT
AATAGATTGGTGGTGTTTACATTTCCTAATGAGTTTCCATTTGACGAAAACGGAAATCCAGTGTATGAGC
TTAATGATAAGAACTGGAAATCCTTTTTCTCAAGGACGTGGTCCAGATTAAGTTTGCACGAGGACGAGGA
CAAGGAAAACGATGGAGACTCTTTGCCAACGTTTAAATGTGTGTCAGGACAAAATACTAACACATTATGA
GCGGCCGCGGCATCTAGATTCGAAGAAAATGACCGACCAAGCGACGCCCAACCTGCCATCACGAG
