[The description below was written by a language model from this plasmid's Addgene catalogue record.]
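Description:
pMiR-HPV16-E1-m3 is a luciferase reporter plasmid built on the commercial pMiR-Target backbone, a vector designed for testing microRNA target sequences in reporter assays. The backbone is recorded as about 7.9 kb and the complete plasmid as roughly 8.8 kb. It is propagated in standard E. coli cloning strains under kanamycin selection. The copy number is listed as unknown. No feature table is provided, so the promoter driving luciferase, the origin of replication and any additional markers or reporters on the backbone are not stated in the record.

The insert is an 867 bp partial fragment of the human papillomavirus type 16 E1 region, cloned by restriction digestion between EcoRI and NotI sites, both of which remain intact. It carries a mutation in a predicted miR-375 binding site designated m3; the exact base changes are not given in the record, which refers to the associated publication. In this type of assay the candidate target sequence is linked to the luciferase transcript, so that microRNA binding lowers reporter output. Disrupting the binding site should relieve that repression, which makes a mutant construct like this one a specificity control alongside its wild-type counterpart.

The stated purpose describes a reporter assay for HPV16 E7 with a point mutation in the miR-375 site, whereas the plasmid name and insert field identify the fragment as partial E1, a discrepancy the record does not resolve. The construct comes from work examining how miR-375 regulates HPV E6/E7 transcripts and related cellular targets.
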