Addgene plasmid #53700: pMiR-HPV16-E1-m3
Purpose: Luciferase reporter assay for HPV16 E7 with point mutation on miR-375 binding site
Depositing lab: Edward Chan. Depositing organization: University of Florida. Publication: miR-375 activates p21 and suppresses telomerase activity by coordinately regulating HPV E6/E7, E6AP, CIP2A, and 14-3-3zeta. Jung HM, Phillips BL, Chan EK. Mol Cancer. 2014 Apr 8;13(1):80. doi: 10.1186/1476-4598-13-80. PubMed 24708873.
Backbone
  Vector backbone: pMiR-Target
  Backbone manufacturer: Origene
  Backbone size w/o insert (bp): 7900
  Total vector size (bp): 8767
  Vector type: Luciferase
Growth in bacteria
  Bacterial resistance: Kanamycin, 50 μg/mL
  Growth temperature: 37°C
  Growth strain: DH5alpha
  Copy number: Unknown
Gene/Insert
  Gene/Insert name: HPV16-E1(partial)
  Species: Human papillomavirus
  Insert size (bp): 867
  Mutation: Mutation in miR-375 binding site m3 (refer to citation)
  GenBank ID: K02718
  Cloning method: Restriction Enzyme; 5′ cloning site EcoR1 (not destroyed); 3′ cloning site Not1 (not destroyed)
  Sequencing primers: 5′ AGAAGCTGCGCGGTGGTGTTGTG; 3′ CTGGAGGATCATCCAGCCGGCGT
Terms and licenses: Academic/Nonprofit Terms; Industry Terms: Not Available to Industry
How to cite: pMiR-HPV16-E1-m3 was a gift from Edward Chan (Addgene plasmid # 53700 ; http://n2t.net/addgene:53700 ; RRID:Addgene_53700)
